>Addgene plasmid #84782 | pEX-A-U6-TelgRNA_PuroR | depositor full sequence | sequence record 162539 | pEX-A-U6-TelgRNA_PuroR sequence 5334 bps
TGTACAAAAAAGCAGGCTTTAAAGGAACCAATTCAGTCGACTGGATCCGGTACCAAGGTCGGGCAGGAAG
AGGGCCTATTTCCCATGATTCCTTCATATTTGCATATACGATACAAGGCTGTTAGAGAGATAATTAGAAT
TAATTTGACTGTAAACACAAAGATATTAGTACAAAATACGTGACGTAGAAAGTAATAATTTCTTGGGTAG
TTTGCAGTTTTAAAATTATGTTTTAAAATGGACTATCATATGCTTACCGTAACTTGAAAGTATTTCGATT
TCTTGGCTTTATATATCTTGTGGAAAGGACGAAACACCGTAGGGTTAGGGTTAGGGTTAGTTTTAGAGCT
AGAAATAGCAAGTTAAAATAAGGCTAGTCCGTTATCAACTTGAAAAAGTGGCACCGAGTCGGTGCTTTTT
TTCTAGACCCAGCTTTCTTGTACAAAGTTGGCATTAACCTGCGGCCGCAAGCTTGGATCCGAATTCCTGT
GTGAAATTGTTATCCGCTCACAATTCCACACAACATACGAGCCGGAAGCATAAAGTGTAAAGCCTGGGGT
GCCTAATGAGTGAGCTAACTCACATTAATTGCGTTGCGCTCACTGCCCGCTTTCCAGTCGGGAAACCTGT
CGTGCCAGCTGCATTAATGAATCGGCCAACGCGCGGGGAGAGGCGGTTTGCGTATTGGGCGCTCTTCCGC
TTCCTCGCTCACTGACTCGCTGCGCTCGGTCGTTCGGCTGCGGCGAGCGGTATCAGCTCACTCAAAGGCG
GTAATACGGTTATCCACAGAATCAGGGGATAACGCAGGAAAGAACATGTGAGCAAAAGGCCAGCAAAAGG
CCAGGAACCGTAAAAAGGCCGCGTTGCTGGCGTTTTTCCATAGGCTCCGCCCCCCTGACGAGCATCACAA
AAATCGACGCTCAAGTCAGAGGTGGCGAAACCCGACAGGACTATAAAGATACCAGGCGTTTCCCCCTGGA
AGCTCCCTCGTGCGCTCTCCTGTTCCGACCCTGCCGCTTACCGGATACCTGTCCGCCTTTCTCCCTTCGG
GAAGCGTGGCGCTTTCTCATAGCTCACGCTGTAGGTATCTCAGTTCGGTGTAGGTCGTTCGCTCCAAGCT
GGGCTGTGTGCACGAACCCCCCGTTCAGCCCGACCGCTGCGCCTTATCCGGTAACTATCGTCTTGAGTCC
AACCCGGTAAGACACGACTTATCGCCACTGGCAGCAGCCACTGGTAACAGGATTAGCAGAGCGAGGTATG
TAGGCGGTGCTACAGAGTTCTTGAAGTGGTGGCCTAACTACGGCTACACTAGAAGGACAGTATTTGGTAT
CTGCGCTCTGCTGAAGCCAGTTACCTTCGGAAAAAGAGTTGGTAGCTCTTGATCCGGCAAACAAACCACC
GCTGGTAGCGGTGGTTTTTTTGTTTGCAAGCAGCAGATTACGCGCAGAAAAAAAGGATCTCAAGAAGATC
CTTTGATCTTTTCTACGGGGTCTGACGCTCAGTGGAACGAAAACTCACGTTAAGGGATTTTGGTCATGAG
ATTATCAAAAAGGATCTTCACCTAGATCCTTTTAAATTAAAAATGAAGTTTTAAATCAATCTAAAGTATA
TATGAGTAAACTTGGTCTGACAGTTACCAATGCTTAATCAGTGAGGCACCTATCTCAGCGATCTGTCTAT
TTCGTTCATCCATAGTTGCCTGACTCCCCGTCGTGTAGATAACTACGATACGGGAGGGCTTACCATCTGG
CCCCAGTGCTGCAATGATACCGCGAGACCCACGCTCACCGGCTCCAGATTTATCAGCAATAAACCAGCCA
GCCGGAAGGGCCGAGCGCAGAAGTGGTCCTGCAACTTTATCCGCCTCCATCCAGTCTATTAATTGTTGCC
GGGAAGCTAGAGTAAGTAGTTCGCCAGTTAATAGTTTGCGCAACGTTGTTGCCATTGCTACAGGCATCGT
GGTGTCACGCTCGTCGTTTGGTATGGCTTCATTCAGCTCCGGTTCCCAACGATCAAGGCGAGTTACATGA
TCCCCCATGTTGTGCAAAAAAGCGGTTAGCTCCTTCGGTCCTCCGATCGTTGTCAGAAGTAAGTTGGCCG
CAGTGTTATCACTCATGGTTATGGCAGCACTGCATAATTCTCTTACTGTCATGCCATCCGTAAGATGCTT
TTCTGTGACTGGTGAGTACTCAACCAAGTCATTCTGAGAATAGTGTATGCGGCGACCGAGTTGCTCTTGC
CCGGCGTCAATACGGGATAATACCGCGCCACATAGCAGAACTTTAAAAGTGCTCATCATTGGAAAACGTT
CTTCGGGGCGAAAACTCTCAAGGATCTTACCGCTGTTGAGATCCAGTTCGATGTAACCCACTCGTGCACC
CAACTGATCTTCAGCATCTTTTACTTTCACCAGCGTTTCTGGGTGAGCAAAAACAGGAAGGCAAAATGCC
GCAAAAAAGGGAATAAGGGCGACACGGAAATGTTGAATACTCATACTCTTCCTTTTTCAATATTATTGAA
GCATTTATCAGGGTTATTGTCTCATGAGCGGATACATATTTGAATGTATTTAGAAAAATAAACAAATAGG
GGTTCCGCGCACATTTCCCCGAAAAGTGCCACCTGACGTCTAAGAAACCATTATTATCATGACATTAACC
TATAAAAATAGGCGTATCACGAGGCCCTTTCGTCTCGCGCGTTTCGGTGATGACGGTGAAAACCTCTGAC
ACATGCAGCTCCCGGAGACGGTCACAGCTTGTCTGTAAGCGGATGCCGGGAGCAGACAAGCCCGTCAGGG
CGCGTCAGCGGGTGTTGGCGGGTGTCGGGGCTGGCTTAACTATGCGGCATCAGAGCAGATTGTACTGAGA
GTGCACCATATGGGTACCGAGCTTACCGGGTAGGGGAGGCGCTTTTCCCAAGGCAGTCTGGAGCATGCGC
TTTAGCAGCCCCGCTGGGCACTTGGCGCTACACAAGTGGCCTCTGGCCTCGCACACATTCCACATCCACC
GGTAGGCGCCAACCGGCTCCGTTCTTTGGTGGCCCCTTCGCGCCACCTTCTACTCCTCCCCTAGTCAGGA
AGTTCCCCCCCGCCCCGCAGCTCGCGTCGTGCAGGACGTGACAAATGGAAGTAGCACGTCTCACTAGTCT
CGTGCAGATGGACAGCACCGCTGAGCAATGGAAGCGGGTAGGCCTTTGGGGCAGCGGCCAATAGCAGCTT
TGCTCCTTCGCTTTCTGGGCTCAGAGGCTGGGAAGGGGTGGGTCCGGGGGCGGGCTCAGGGGCGGGCTCA
GGGGCGGGGCGGGCGCCCGAAGGTCCTCCGGAGGCCCGGCATTCTGCACGCTTCAAAAGCGCACGTCTGC
CGCGCTGTTCTCCTCTTCCTCATCTCCGGGCCTTTCGACCGATCATCAAGCTTGATCCTCATGACCGAGT
ACAAGCCCACGGTGCGCCTCGCCACCCGCGACGACGTCCCCAGGGCCGTACGCACCCTCGCCGCCGCGTT
CGCCGACTACCCCGCCACGCGCCACACCGTCGATCCGGACCGCCACATCGAGCGGGTCACCGAGCTGCAA
GAACTCTTCCTCACGCGCGTCGGGCTCGACATCGGCAAGGTGTGGGTCGCGGACGACGGCGCCGCGGTGG
CGGTCTGGACCACGCCGGAGAGCGTCGAAGCGGGGGCGGTGTTCGCCGAGATCGGCCCGCGCATGGCCGA
GTTGAGCGGTTCCCGGCTGGCCGCGCAGCAACAGATGGAAGGCCTCCTGGCGCCGCACCGGCCCAAGGAG
CCCGCGTGGTTCCTGGCCACCGTCGGCGTCTCGCCCGACCACCAGGGCAAGGGTCTGGGCAGCGCCGTCG
TGCTCCCCGGAGTGGAGGCGGCCGAGCGCGCCGGGGTGCCCGCCTTCCTGGAGACCTCCGCGCCCCGCAA
CCTCCCCTTCTACGAGCGGCTCGGCTTCACCGTCACCGCCGACGTCGAGGTGCCCGAAGGACCGCGCACC
TGGTGCATGACCCGCAAGCCCGGTGCCGGATCCATGCCCACGCTACTGCGGGTTTATATAGACGGTCCCC
ACGGGATGGGGAAAACCACCACCACGCAACTGCTGGTGGCCCTGGGTTCGCGCGACGATATCGTCTACGT
ACCCGAGCCGATGACTTACTGGCGGGTGCTGGGGGCTTCCGAGACAATCGCGAACATCTACACCACACAA
CACCGCCTCGACCAGGGTGAGATATCGGCCGGGGACGCGGCGGTGGTAATGACAAGCGCCCAGATAACAA
TGGGCATGCCTTATGCCGTGACCGACGCCGTTCTGGCTCCTCATATCGGGGGGGAGGCTGGGAGCTCACA
TGCCCCGCCCCCGGCCCTCACCCTCATCTTCGACCGCCATCCCATCGCCGCCCTCCTGTGCTACCCGGCC
GCGCGGTACCTTATGGGCAGCATGACCCCCCAGGCCGTGCTGGCGTTCGTGGCCCTCATCCCGCCGACCT
TGCCCGGCACCAACATCGTGCTTGGGGCCCTTCCGGAGGACAGACACATCGACCGCCTGGCCAAACGCCA
GCGCCCCGGCGAGCGGCTGGACCTGGCTATGCTGGCTGCGATTCGCCGCGTTTACGGGCTACTTGCCAAT
ACGGTGCGGTATCTGCAGTGCGGCGGGTCGTGGCGGGAGGACTGGGGACAGCTTTCGGGGACGGCCGTGC
CGCCCCAGGGTGCCGAGCCCCAGAGCAACGCGGGCCCACGACCCCATATCGGGGACACGTTATTTACCCT
GTTTCGGGCCCCCGAGTTGCTGGCCCCCAACGGCGACCTGTATAACGTGTTTGCCTGGGCCTTGGACGTC
TTGGCCAAACGCCTCCGTTCCATGCACGTCTTTATCCTGGATTACGACCAATCGCCCGCCGGCTGCCGGG
ACGCCCTGCTGCAACTTACCTCCGGGATGGTCCAGACCCACGTCACCACCCCCGGCTCCATACCGACGAT
ATGCGACCTGGCGCGCACGTTTGCCCGGGAGATGGGGGAGGCTAACTGAGCTCTAGAGCGGCCAGTGTCG
CGGTATCGATGATCTAGAGCTCGCTGATCAGCCTCGACTGTGCCTTCTAGTTGCCAGCCATCTGTTGTTT
GCCCCTCCCCCGTGCCTTCCTTGACCCTGGAAGGTGCCACTCCCACTGTCCTTTCCTAATAAAATGAGGA
AATTGCATCGCATTGTCTGAGTAGGTGTCATTCTATTCTGGGGGGTGGGGTGGGGCAGGACAGCAAGGGG
GAGGATTGGGAAGACAATAGCAGGCATGCTGGGGATGCGGTGGGCTCTATGGCTTCTGAGGCGGAACAGC
TCGCGGCCGCAAGC
Features (pLannotate 1.2.2; 17 found; start..end, strand, type, name):
      1..18      +  protein_bind   attB1 (fragment): mutant version of attB; recombination site for the Gateway® BP reaction BP Clonase™
     70..310     +  promoter       U6 promoter: RNA polymerase III promoter for human U6 snRNA
    340..415     +  misc_RNA       gRNA scaffold: guide RNA scaffold for the Streptococcus pyogenes CRISPR/Cas9 system
    427..448     -  protein_bind   attB2 (fragment): mutant version of attB; recombination site for the Gateway® BP reaction BP Clonase™
    497..513     -  protein_bind   lac operator: The lac repressor binds to the lac operator to inhibit transcription in E. coli. This inhibition can be relieved by adding lactose or isopropyl-β-D-thiogalactopyranoside (IPTG). lac repressor encoded by lacI
    521..551     -  promoter       lac promoter: promoter for the E. coli lac operon
    566..587     -  protein_bind   CAP binding site: CAP binding activates transcription in the presence of cAMP. E. coli catabolite activator protein
    600..692     -  CDS            lacI (fragment): lac repressor; lacI; The lac repressor binds to the lac operator to inhibit transcription in E. coli. This inhibition can be relieved by adding lactose or isopropyl-β-D-thiogalactopyranoside (IPTG).
    875..1463    -  rep_origin     ori: high-copy-number ColE1/pMB1/pBR322/pUC origin of replication
   1634..2494    -  CDS            AmpR: β-lactamase; bla; confers resistance to ampicillin, carbenicillin, and related antibiotics
   2495..2599    -  promoter       AmpR promoter: bla
   2694..2729    +  CDS            rop (fragment): Rop protein, which maintains plasmids at low copy number; rop
   2831..2882    +  misc_feature   bom (fragment): basis of mobility region from pBR322
   2898..3397    +  promoter       PGK promoter: mouse phosphoglycerate kinase 1 promoter
   3421..4017    +  CDS            PuroR (fragment): puromycin N-acetyltransferase; pac from Streptomyces; confers resistance to puromycin
   4024..5019    +  CDS            ΔTK: truncated herpes simplex virus thymidine kinase (Salomon et al., 1995) confers sensitivity to nucleoside analogs such as acyclovir or ganciclovir
   5078..5302    +  polyA_signal   bGH poly(A) signal: bovine growth hormone polyadenylation signal
