[The description below was written by a language model from this plasmid's Addgene catalogue record and pLannotate feature annotations shown in this document.]
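Description:
pEX-A-U6-TelgRNA_PuroR is a 5.3 kb high-copy plasmid built on the pEX-A cloning backbone that delivers a telomere-targeting single guide RNA to mammalian cells. It is propagated in E. coli through a ColE1/pUC-type origin and selected with ampicillin via the β-lactamase gene and its native promoter. Remnants of lac regulatory elements (promoter, operator, CAP site, a lacI fragment) and short rop and bom fragments are carried over from the backbone and have no evident role in the construct's function.

The payload is a compact guide RNA cassette in which the human U6 RNA polymerase III promoter drives a 20-nucleotide spacer complementary to the telomeric repeat, fused to the Streptococcus pyogenes Cas9 guide RNA scaffold. This unit is flanked by partial attB1 and attB2 Gateway sites, probably left over from the origin of the cassette; the record lists ligation-independent cloning as the method used to introduce the guide. A separate mammalian selection cassette uses the mouse PGK promoter to express puromycin N-acetyltransferase, followed directly by a truncated herpes simplex virus thymidine kinase coding sequence and a bovine growth hormone polyadenylation signal. The adjacent arrangement suggests a Puro-ΔTK fusion, which would allow positive selection with puromycin and potentially negative selection with nucleoside analogues such as ganciclovir, although the catalogue lists only puromycin as the marker.

The plasmid encodes no Cas9, so it must be combined with a separately supplied Cas9 or dCas9 protein. The associated publication title concerns determining local chromatin composition by CasID, consistent with using this guide to direct such a protein to telomeres.
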