Addgene plasmid #84782: pEX-A-U6-TelgRNA_PuroR
Purpose: Expresses telomere-specific sgRNA.
Depositing lab: Heinrich Leonhardt. Publication: Determination of Local Chromatin Composition by CasID. Schmidtmann E, Anton T, Rombaut P, Herzog F, Leonhardt H. Nucleus. 2016 Sep 27:0. 10.1080/19491034.2016.1239000 PubMed 27676121.
Backbone
  Vector backbone: pEX-A
  Backbone size w/o insert (bp): 5314
  Total vector size (bp): 5334
  Vector type: Mammalian Expression, Bacterial Expression, CRISPR
  Selectable markers: Puromycin
Growth in bacteria
  Bacterial resistance: Ampicillin, 100 μg/mL
  Growth temperature: 37°C
  Growth strain: DH5alpha
  Copy number: High Copy
Gene/Insert
  Gene/Insert name: telomere-specific sgRNA
  gRNA/shRNA sequence: TAGGGTTAGGGTTAGGGTTA
  Promoter: U6
  Cloning method: Ligation Independent Cloning
  Sequencing primers: 5′ 5´- GAG GGC CTA TTT CCC ATG ATT C-3´
Terms and licenses: Academic/Nonprofit Terms; Industry Terms: Not Available to Industry
How to cite: pEX-A-U6-TelgRNA_PuroR was a gift from Heinrich Leonhardt (Addgene plasmid # 84782 ; http://n2t.net/addgene:84782 ; RRID:Addgene_84782)
