>Addgene plasmid #84782 | pEX-A-U6-TelgRNA_PuroR | addgene partial sequence | sequence record 166549 | Puro-F2 5'-ctcggcttcaccgtcacc-3'
CGCGCACCTGGTGCATGACCCGCAAGCCCGGTGCCGGATCCATGCCCACGCTACTGCGGGTTTATATAGA
CGGTCCCCACGGGATGGGGAAAACCACCACCACGCAACTGCTGGTGGCCCTGGGTTCGCGCGACGATATC
GTCTACGTACCCGAGCCGATGACTTACTGGCGGGTGCTGGGGGCTTCCGAGACAATCGCGAACATCTACA
CCACACAACACCGCCTCGACCAGGGTGAGATATCGGCCGGGGACGCGGCGGTGGTAATGACAAGCGCCCA
GATAACAATGGGCATGCCTTATGCCGTGACCGACGCCGTTCTGGCTCCTCATATCGGGGGGGAGGCTGGG
AGCTCACATGCCCCGCCCCCGGCCCTCACCCTCATCTTCGACCGCCATCCCATCGCCGCCCTCCTGTGCT
ACCCGGCCGCGCGGTACCTTATGGGCAGCATGACCCCCCAGGCCGTGCTGGCGTTCGTGGCCCTCATCCC
GCCGACCTTGCCCGGCACCAACATCGTGCTTGGGGCCCTTCCGGAGGACAGACACATCGACCGCCTGGCC
AAACGCCAGCGCCCCGGCGAGCGGCTGGACCTGGCTATGCTGGCTGCGATTCGCCGCGTTTACGGGCTAC
TTGCCAATACGGTGCGGTATCTGCAGTGCGGCGGGTCGTGGCGGGAGGACTGGGGACAGCTTTCGGGGAC
GGCCGTGCCGCCCCAGGGTGCCGAGCCCCAGAGCAACGCGGGCCCACGACCCCATATCGGGGACACGTTA
TTTACCCTGTTTCGGGCCCCCGAGTTGCTGGCCCCCAACGGCGACCTGTATAACGTGTTTGCCTGGGCCT
TGGACGTCTTGGCCAAACGCCTCCGTTCCATGCACGTCTTTATCCTGGATTACGACCAATCGCCCGCCGG
CTGCCGGGACGCCCTGCTGCAACTTACCTCCGGGATGGTCCA
