>Addgene plasmid #84782 | pEX-A-U6-TelgRNA_PuroR | addgene partial sequence | sequence record 166551 | pBR322ori-F 5'-GGGAAACGCCTGGTATCTTT-3'
GCCACCTCTGACTTGAGCGTCGATTTTTGTGATGCTCGTCAGGGGGGCGGAGCCTATGGAAAAACGCCAG
CAACGCGGCCTTTTTACGGTTCCTGGCCTTTTGCTGGCCTTTTGCTCACATGTTCTTTCCTGCGTTATCC
CCTGATTCTGTGGATAACCGTATTACCGCCTTTGAGTGAGCTGATACCGCTCGCCGCAGCCGAACGACCG
AGCGCAGCGAGTCAGTGAGCGAGGAAGCGGAAGAGCGCCCAATACGCAAACCGCCTCTCCCCGCGCGTTG
GCCGATTCATTAATGCAGCTGGCACGACAGGTTTCCCGACTGGAAAGCGGGCAGTGAGCGCAACGCAATT
AATGTGAGTTAGCTCACTCATTAGGCACCCCAGGCTTTACACTTTATGCTTCCGGCTCGTATGTTGTGTG
GAATTGTGAGCGGATAACAATTTCACACAGGAATTCGGATCCAAGCTTGCGGCCGCAGGTTAATGCCAAC
TTTGTACAAGAAAGCTGGGTCTAGAAAAAAAGCACCGACTCGGTGCCACTTTTTCAAGTTGATAACGGAC
TAGCCTTATTTTAACTTGCTATTTCTAGCTCTAAAACTAACCCTAACCCTAACCCTACGGTGTTTCGTCC
TTTCCACAAGATATATAAAGCCAAGAAATCGAAATACTTTCAAGTTACGGTAAGCATATGATAGTCCATT
TTAAAACATAATTTTAAAACTGCAAACTACCCAAGAAATTATTACTTTCTACGTCACGTATTTTGTACTA
ATATCTTTGTGTTTACAGTCAAATTAATTCTAATTATCTCTCTAACAGCCTTGTATCGTA
